>Addgene plasmid #163378 | HA-Clover-HIF-2alpha T406A | addgene full sequence | sequence record 322518 | Addgene NGS Result
TCGACGGATCGGGAGATCTCCCGATCCCCTATGGTGCACTCTCAGTACAATCTGCTCTGATGCCGCATAG
TTAAGCCAGTATCTGCTCCCTGCTTGTGTGTTGGAGGTCGCTGAGTAGTGCGCGAGCAAAATTTAAGCTA
CAACAAGGCAAGGCTTGACCGACAATTGCATGAAGAATCTGCTTAGGGTTAGGCGTTTTGCGCTGCTTCG
CGATGTACGGGCCAGATATACGCGTTGACATTGATTATTGACTAGTTATTAATAGTAATCAATTACGGGG
TCATTAGTTCATAGCCCATATATGGAGTTCCGCGTTACATAACTTACGGTAAATGGCCCGCCTGGCTGAC
CGCCCAACGACCCCCGCCCATTGACGTCAATAATGACGTATGTTCCCATAGTAACGCCAATAGGGACTTT
CCATTGACGTCAATGGGTGGAGTATTTACGGTAAACTGCCCACTTGGCAGTACATCAAGTGTATCATATG
CCAAGTACGCCCCCTATTGACGTCAATGACGGTAAATGGCCCGCCTGGCATTATGCCCAGTACATGACCT
TATGGGACTTTCCTACTTGGCAGTACATCTACGTATTAGTCATCGCTATTACCATGGTGATGCGGTTTTG
GCAGTACATCAATGGGCGTGGATAGCGGTTTGACTCACGGGGATTTCCAAGTCTCCACCCCATTGACGTC
AATGGGAGTTTGTTTTGGCACCAAAATCAACGGGACTTTCCAAAATGTCGTAACAACTCCGCCCCATTGA
CGCAAATGGGCGGTAGGCGTGTACGGTGGGAGGTCTATATAAGCAGAGCTCTCTGGCTAACTAGAGAACC
CACTGCTTACTGGCTTATCGAAATTAATACGACTCACTATAGGGAGACCCAAGCTTACCATGGCCTACCC
CTACGACGTGCCCGACTACGCCTCCCTCGGATCCATGGTGAGCAAGGGCGAGGAGCTGTTCACCGGGGTG
GTGCCCATCCTGGTCGAGCTGGACGGCGACGTAAACGGCCACAAGTTCAGCGTCCGCGGCGAGGGCGAGG
GCGATGCCACCAACGGCAAGCTGACCCTGAAGTTCATCTGCACCACCGGCAAGCTGCCCGTGCCCTGGCC
CACCCTCGTGACCACCTTCGGCTACGGCGTGGCCTGCTTCAGCCGCTACCCCGACCACATGAAGCAGCAC
GACTTCTTCAAGTCCGCCATGCCCGAAGGCTACGTCCAGGAGCGCACCATCTCTTTCAAGGACGACGGTA
CCTACAAGACCCGCGCCGAGGTGAAGTTCGAGGGCGACACCCTGGTGAACCGCATCGAGCTGAAGGGCAT
CGACTTCAAGGAGGACGGCAACATCCTGGGGCACAAGCTGGAGTACAACTTCAACAGCCACAACGTCTAT
ATCACGGCCGACAAGCAGAAGAACGGCATCAAGGCTAACTTCAAGATCCGCCACAACGTTGAGGACGGCA
GCGTGCAGCTCGCCGACCACTACCAGCAGAACACCCCCATCGGCGACGGCCCCGTGCTGCTGCCCGACAA
CCACTACCTGAGCCATCAGTCCGCCCTGAGCAAAGACCCCAACGAGAAGCGCGATCACATGGTCCTGCTG
GAGTTCGTGACCGCCGCCGGGATTACACATGGCATGGACGAGCTGTACAAGGGATCCATGACAGCTGACA
AGGAGAAGAAAAGGAGTAGCTCGGAGAGGAGGAAGGAGAAGTCCCGGGATGCTGCGCGGTGCCGGCGGAG
CAAGGAGACGGAGGTGTTCTATGAGCTGGCCCATGAGCTGCCTCTGCCCCACAGTGTGAGCTCCCATCTG
GACAAGGCCTCCATCATGCGACTGGCAATCAGCTTCCTGCGAACACACAAGCTCCTCTCCTCAGTTTGCT
CTGAAAACGAGTCCGAAGCCGAAGCTGACCAGCAGATGGACAACTTGTACCTGAAAGCCTTGGAGGGTTT
CATTGCCGTGGTGACCCAAGATGGCGACATGATCTTTCTGTCAGAAAACATCAGCAAGTTCATGGGACTT
ACACAGGTGGAGCTAACAGGACATAGTATCTTTGACTTCACTCATCCCTGCGACCATGAGGAGATTCGTG
AGAACCTGAGTCTCAAAAATGGCTCTGGTTTTGGGAAAAAAAGCAAAGACATGTCCACAGAGCGGGACTT
CTTCATGAGGATGAAGTGCACGGTCACCAACAGAGGCCGTACTGTCAACCTCAAGTCAGCCACCTGGAAG
GTCTTGCACTGCACGGGCCAGGTGAAAGTCTACAACAACTGCCCTCCTCACAATAGTCTGTGTGGCTACA
AGGAGCCCCTGCTGTCCTGCCTCATCATCATGTGTGAACCAATCCAGCACCCATCCCACATGGACATCCC
CCTGGATAGCAAGACCTTCCTGAGCCGCCACAGCATGGACATGAAGTTCACCTACTGTGATGACAGAATC
ACAGAACTGATTGGTTACCACCCTGAGGAGCTGCTTGGCCGCTCAGCCTATGAATTCTACCATGCGCTAG
ACTCCGAGAACATGACCAAGAGTCACCAGAACTTGTGCACCAAGGGTCAGGTAGTAAGTGGCCAGTACCG
GATGCTCGCAAAGCATGGGGGCTACGTGTGGCTGGAGACCCAGGGGACGGTCATCTACAACCCTCGCAAC
CTGCAGCCCCAGTGCATCATGTGTGTCAACTACGTCCTGAGTGAGATTGAGAAGAATGACGTGGTGTTCT
CCATGGACCAGACTGAATCCCTGTTCAAGCCCCACCTGATGGCCATGAACAGCATCTTTGATAGCAGTGG
CAAGGGGGCTGTGTCTGAGAAGAGTAACTTCCTATTCACCAAGCTAAAGGAGGAGCCCGAGGAGCTGGCC
CAGCTGGCTCCCGCCCCAGGAGACGCCATCATCTCTCTGGATTTCGGGAATCAGAACTTCGAGGAGTCCT
CAGCCTATGGCAAGGCCATCCTGCCCCCGAGCCAGCCATGGGCCACGGAGTTGAGGAGCCACAGCACCCA
GAGCGAGGCTGGGAGCCTGCCTGCCTTCACCGTGCCCCAGGCAGCTGCCCCGGGCAGCACCACCCCCAGT
GCCACCAGCAGCAGCAGCAGCTGCTCCACGCCCAATAGCCCTGAAGACTATTACACATCTTTGGATAACG
ACCTGAAGATTGAAGTGATTGAGAAGCTCTTCGCCATGGACACAGAGGCCAAGGACCAATGCAGTACCCA
GACGGATTTCAATGAGCTGGACTTGGAGACACTGGCACCCTATATCCCCATGGACGGGGAAGACTTCCAG
CTAAGCCCCATCTGCCCCGAGGAGCGGCTCTTGGCGGAGAACCCACAGTCCACCCCCCAGCACTGCTTCA
GTGCCATGACAAACATCTTCCAGCCACTGGCCCCTGTAGCCCCGCACAGTCCCTTCCTCCTGGACAAGTT
TCAGCAGCAGCTGGAGAGCAAGAAGACAGAGCCCGAGCACCGGCCCATGTCCTCCATCTTCTTTGATGCC
GGAAGCAAAGCATCCCTGCCACCGTGCTGTGGCCAGGCCAGCACCCCTCTCTCTTCCATGGGGGGCAGAT
CCAATACCCAGTGGCCCCCAGATCCACCATTACATTTTGGGCCCACAAAGTGGGCCGTCGGGGATCAGCG
CACAGAGTTCTTGGGAGCAGCGCCGTTGGGGCCCCCTGTCTCTCCACCCCATGTCTCCACCTTCAAGACA
AGGTCTGCAAAGGGTTTTGGGGCTCGAGGCCCAGACGTGCTGAGTCCGGCCATGGTAGCCCTCTCCAACA
AGCTGAAGCTGAAGCGACAGCTGGAGTATGAAGAGCAAGCCTTCCAGGACCTGAGCGGGGGGGACCCACC
TGGTGGCAGCACCTCACATTTGATGTGGAAACGGATGAAGAACCTCAGGGGTGGGAGCTGCCCTTTGATG
CCGGACAAGCCACTGAGCGCAAATGTACCCAATGATAAGTTCACCCAAAACCCCATGAGGGGCCTGGGCC
ATCCCCTGAGACATCTGCCGCTGCCACAGCCTCCATCTGCCATCAGTCCCGGGGAGAACAGCAAGAGCAG
GTTCCCCCCACAGTGCTACGCCACCCAGTACCAGGACTACAGCCTGTCGTCAGCCCACAAGGTGTCAGGC
ATGGCAAGCCGGCTGCTCGGGCCCTCATTTGAGTCCTACCTGCTGCCCGAACTGACCAGATATGACTGTG
AGGTGAACGTGCCCGTGCTGGGAAGCTCCACGCTCCTGCAAGGAGGGGACCTCCTCAGAGCCCTGGACCA
GGCCACCTGAGATATCCATCACACTGGCGGCCGCTCGAGCATGCATCTAGAGGGCCCTATTCTATAGTGT
CACCTAAATGCTAGAGCTCGCTGATCAGCCTCGACTGTGCCTTCTAGTTGCCAGCCATCTGTTGTTTGCC
CCTCCCCCGTGCCTTCCTTGACCCTGGAAGGTGCCACTCCCACTGTCCTTTCCTAATAAAATGAGGAAAT
TGCATCGCATTGTCTGAGTAGGTGTCATTCTATTCTGGGGGGTGGGGTGGGGCAGGACAGCAAGGGGGAG
GATTGGGAAGACAATAGCAGGCATGCTGGGGATGCGGTGGGCTCTATGGCTTCTGAGGCGGAAAGAACCA
GCTGGGGCTCTAGGGGGTATCCCC
[124 nt withheld, positions 4645-4768]
C
[91 nt withheld, positions 4770-4860]
A
[49 nt withheld, positions 4862-4910]
CCTTTGACGTTGGAGTCCACGTTCTTT
[37 nt withheld, positions 4938-4974]
ACCCTATCTCGGTCTATTCTTTTGATTTATAAGGGATTTTGCCGATTTCGGCCTATTGGTTAAAAAATGA
GCTGATTTAACAAAAATTTAACGCGAATTAATTCTGTGGAATGTGTGTCAGTTAGGGTGTGGAAAGTCCC
CAGGCTCCCCAGCAGGCAGAAGTATGCAAAGCATGCATCTCAATTAGTCAGCAACCAGGTGTGGAAAGTC
CCCAGGCTCCCCAGCAGGCAGAAGTATGCAAAGCATGCATCTCAATTAGTCAGCAACCATAGTCCCGCCC
CTAACTCCGCCCATCCCGCCCCTAACTCCGCCCAGTTCCGCCCATTCTCCGCCCCATGGCTGACTAATTT
TTTTTATTTATGCAGAGGCCGAGGCCGCCTCTGCCTCTGAGCTATTCCAGAAGTAGTGAGGAGGCTTTTT
TGGAGGCCTAGGCTTTTGCAAAAAGCTCCCGGGAGCTTGTATATCCATTTTCGGATCTGATCAAGAGACA
GGATGAGGATCGTTTCGCATGATTGAACAAGATGGATTGCACGCAGGTTCTCCGGCCGCTTGGGTGGAGA
GGCTATTCGGCTATGACTGGGCACAACAGACAATCGGCTGCTCTGATGCCGCCGTGTTCCGGCTGTCAGC
GCAGGGGCGCCCGGTTCTTTTTGTCAAGACCGACCTGTCCGGTGCCCTGAATGAACTGCAGGACGAGGCA
GCGCGGCTATCGTGGCTGGCCACGACGGGCGTTCCTTGCGCAGCTGTGCTCGACGTTGTCACTGAAGCGG
GAAGGGACTGGCTGCTATTGGGCGAAGTGCCGGGGCAGGATCTCCTGTCATCTCACCTTGCTCCTGCCGA
GAAAGTATCCATCATGGCTGATGCAATGCGGCGGCTGCATACGCTTGATCCGGCTACCTGCCCATTCGAC
CACCAAGCGAAACATCGCATCGAGCGAGCACGTACTCGGATGGAAGCCGGTCTTGTCGATCAGGATGATC
TGGACGAAGAGCATCAGGGGCTCGCGCCAGCCGAACTGTTCGCCAGGCTCAAGGCGCGCATGCCCGACGG
CGAGGATCTCGTCGTGACCCATGGCGATGCCTGCTTGCCGAATATCATGGTGGAAAATGGCCGCTTTTCT
GGATTCATCGACTGTGGCCGGCTGGGTGTGGCGGACCGCTATCAGGACATAGCGTTGGCTACCCGTGATA
TTGCTGAAGAGCTTGGCGGCGAATGGGCTGACCGCTTCCTCGTGCTTTACGGTATCGCCGCTCCCGATTC
GCAGCGCATCGCCTTCTATCGCCTTCTTGACGAGTTCTTCTGAGCGGGACTCTGGGGTTCGAAATGACCG
ACCAAGCGACGCCCAACCTGCCATCACGAGATTTCGATTCCACCGCCGCCTTCTATGAAAGGTTGGGCTT
CGGAATCGTTTTCCGGGACGCCGGCTGGATGATCCTCCAGCGCGGGGATCTCATGCTGGAGTTCTTCGCC
CACCCCAACTTGTTTATTGCAGCTTATAATGGTTACAAATAAAGCAATAGCATCACAAATTTCACAAATA
AAGCATTTTTTTCACTGCATTCTAGTTGTGGTTTGTCCAAACTCATCAATGTATCTTATCATGTCTGTAT
ACCGTCGACCTCTAGCTAGAGCTTGGCGTAATCATGGTCATAGCTGTTTCCTGTGTGAAATTGTTATCCG
CTCACAATTCCACACAACATACGAGCCGGAAGCATAAAGTGTAAAGCCTGGGGTGCCTAATGAGTGAGCT
AACTCACATTAATTGCGTTGCGCTCACTGCCCGCTTTCCAGTCGGGAAACCTGTCGTGCCAGCTGCATTA
ATGAATCGGCCAACGCGCGGGGAGAGGCGGTTTGCGTATTGGGCGCTCTTCCGCTTCCTCGCTCACTGAC
TCGCTGCGCTCGGTCGTTCGGCTGCGGCGAGCGGTATCAGCTCACTCAAAGGCGGTAATACGGTTATCCA
CAGAATCAGGGGATAACGCAGGAAAGAACATGTGAGCAAAAGGCCAGCAAAAGGCCAGGAACCGTAAAAA
GGCCGCGTTGCTGGCGTTTTTCCATAGGCTCCGCCCCCCTGACGAGCATCACAAAAATCGACGCTCAAGT
CAGAGGTGGCGAAACCCGACAGGACTATAAAGATACCAGGCGTTTCCCCCTGGAAGCTCCCTCGTGCGCT
CTCCTGTTCCGACCCTGCCGCTTACCGGATACCTGTCCGCCTTTCTCCCTTCGGGAAGCGTGGCGCTTTC
TCATAGCTCACGCTGTAGGTATCTCAGTTCGGTGTAGGTCGTTCGCTCCAAGCTGGGCTGTGTGCACGAA
CCCCCCGTTCAGCCCGACCGCTGCGCCTTATCCGGTAACTATCGTCTTGAGTCCAACCCGGTAAGACACG
ACTTATCGCCACTGGCAGCAGCCACTGGTAACAGGATTAGCAGAGCGAGGTATGTAGGCGGTGCTACAGA
GTTCTTGAAGTGGTGGCCTAACTACGGCTACACTAGAAGAACAGTATTTGGTATCTGCGCTCTGCTGAAG
CCAGTTACCTTCGGAAAAAGAGTTGGTAGCTCTTGATCCGGCAAACAAACCACCGCTGGTAGCGGTGGTT
TTTTTGTTTGCAAGCAGCAGATTACGCGCAGAAAAAAAGGATCTCAAGAAGATCCTTTGATCTTTTCTAC
GGGGTCTGACGCTCAGTGGAACGAAAACTCACGTTAAGGGATTTTGGTCATGAGATTATCAAAAAGGATC
TTCACCTAGATCCTTTTAAATTAAAAATGAAGTTTTAAATCAATCTAAAGTATATATGAGTAAACTTGGT
CTGACAGTTACCAATGCTTAATCAGTGAGGCACCTATCTCAGCGATCTGTCTATTTCGTTCATCCATAGT
TGCCTGACTCCCCGTCGTGTAGATAACTACGATACGGGAGGGCTTACCATCTGGCCCCAGTGCTGCAATG
ATACCGCGAGACCCACGCTCACCGGCTCCAGATTTATCAGCAATAAACCAGCCAGCCGGAAGGGCCGAGC
GCAGAAGTGGTCCTGCAACTTTATCCGCCTCCATCCAGTCTATTAATTGTTGCCGGGAAGCTAGAGTAAG
TAGTTCGCCAGTTAATAGTTTGCGCAACGTTGTTGCCATTGCTACAGGCATCGTGGTGTCACGCTCGTCG
TTTGGTATGGCTTCATTCAGCTCCGGTTCCCAACGATCAAGGCGAGTTACATGATCCCCCATGTTGTGCA
AAAAAGCGGTTAGCTCCTTCGGTCCTCCGATCGTTGTCAGAAGTAAGTTGGCCGCAGTGTTATCACTCAT
GGTTATGGCAGCACTGCATAATTCTCTTACTGTCATGCCATCCGTAAGATGCTTTTCTGTGACTGGTGAG
TACTCAACCAAGTCATTCTGAGAATAGTGTATGCGGCGACCGAGTTGCTCTTGCCCGGCGTCAATACGGG
ATAATACCGCGCCACATAGCAGAACTTTAAAAGTGCTCATCATTGGAAAACGTTCTTCGGGGCGAAAACT
CTCAAGGATCTTACCGCTGTTGAGATCCAGTTCGATGTAACCCACTCGTGCACCCAACTGATCTTCAGCA
TCTTTTACTTTCACCAGCGTTTCTGGGTGAGCAAAAACAGGAAGGCAAAATGCCGCAAAAAAGGGAATAA
GGGCGACACGGAAATGTTGAATACTCATACTCTTCCTTTTTCAATATTATTGAAGCATTTATCAGGGTTA
TTGTCTCATGAGCGGATACATATTTGAATGTATTTAGAAAAATAAACAAATAGGGGTTCCGCGCACATTT
CCCCGAAAAGTGCCACCTGACG
Features (pLannotate 1.2.2; 22 found; start..end, strand, type, name):
     30..82      -  misc_feature   bom (fragment): basis of mobility region from pBR322
    237..616     +  enhancer       CMV enhancer: human cytomegalovirus immediate early enhancer
    617..820     +  promoter       CMV promoter: human cytomegalovirus (CMV) immediate early promoter
    816..849     +  LTR            5' LTR (truncated) (fragment): truncated 5' long terminal repeat (LTR) from HIV-1
    865..883     +  promoter       T7 promoter: promoter for bacteriophage T7 RNA polymerase
    945..1661    +  CDS            Clover: Clover is a basic (constitutively fluorescent) green/yellow fluorescent protein published in 2012, derived from Aequorea victoria. It is reported to be a rapidly-maturing weak dimer with high acid sensitivity.
   1668..4277    +  CDS            EPAS1: EPAS1_HUMAN - Also known as BHLHE73, HIF2A, MOP2, PASD2. Experimental evidence at protein level: Swiss-Prot protein existence level 1. Transcription factor involved in the induction of oxygen regulated genes. Heterodimerizes with ARNT; heterodimer binds to core DNA sequence 5'-TACGTG-3' within the hypoxia response element (HRE) of target gene promoters (By similarity). Regulates the vascular endothelial growth factor (VEGF) expression and seems to be implicated in the development of blood vessels and the tubular system of lung. May also play a role in the formation of the endothelium that give
   4331..4349    -  promoter       SP6 promoter: promoter for bacteriophage SP6 RNA polymerase
   4375..4599    +  polyA_signal   bGH poly(A) signal: bovine growth hormone polyadenylation signal
   4603..4624    +  promoter       SV40 promoter (fragment): SV40 enhancer and early promoter
   4645..5073    +  rep_origin     f1 ori (sequence partly withheld): f1 bacteriophage origin of replication; arrow indicates direction of (+) strand synthesis
   5087..5416    +  promoter       SV40 promoter: SV40 enhancer and early promoter
   5483..6274    +  CDS            neo: KKA2_KLEPN - Also known as kan, nptII. Experimental evidence at protein level: Swiss-Prot protein existence level 1. Resistance to kanamycin, neomycin, paromomycin, ribostamycin, butirosin and gentamicin B. From Klebsiella pneumoniae.
   6298..6456    +  CDS            ble (fragment): BLE_KLEPN - Experimental evidence at protein level: Swiss-Prot protein existence level 1. Binding protein with a strong affinity to the bleomycin family of antibiotics. Binds to CL990; an antimitotic-antibiotic compound. From Klebsiella pneumoniae.
   6451..6572    +  polyA_signal   SV40 poly(A) signal: SV40 polyadenylation signal
   6645..6661    -  protein_bind   lac operator: The lac repressor binds to the lac operator to inhibit transcription in E. coli. This inhibition can be relieved by adding lactose or isopropyl-β-D-thiogalactopyranoside (IPTG). lac repressor encoded by lacI
   6669..6699    -  promoter       lac promoter: promoter for the E. coli lac operon
   6714..6735    -  protein_bind   CAP binding site: CAP binding activates transcription in the presence of cAMP. E. coli catabolite activator protein
   6748..6840    -  CDS            lacI (fragment): lac repressor; lacI; The lac repressor binds to the lac operator to inhibit transcription in E. coli. This inhibition can be relieved by adding lactose or isopropyl-β-D-thiogalactopyranoside (IPTG).
   7023..7611    -  rep_origin     ori: high-copy-number ColE1/pMB1/pBR322/pUC origin of replication
   7782..8642    -  CDS            AmpR: β-lactamase; bla; confers resistance to ampicillin, carbenicillin, and related antibiotics
   8643..8747    -  promoter       AmpR promoter: bla
