[The description below was written by a language model from this plasmid's Addgene catalogue record and pLannotate feature annotations shown in this document.]
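Description:
HA-Clover-HIF-2alpha T406A is a mammalian expression plasmid of about 8.8 kb, made by site-directed mutagenesis of the corresponding wild-type HA-Clover-HIF-2alpha construct. It is maintained in E. coli through a high-copy ColE1/pUC-type origin and an ampicillin resistance gene (β-lactamase under its own promoter). It also carries an f1 phage origin. For selection in mammalian cells, an SV40 early promoter drives a neomycin phosphotransferase gene followed by an SV40 polyadenylation signal, which allows G418 selection of stable transfectants.

The expression cassette uses the human cytomegalovirus immediate-early enhancer and promoter to drive a single fusion open reading frame terminated by the bovine growth hormone poly(A) signal. The green/yellow fluorescent protein Clover lies at the N-terminal end and is followed directly by the human EPAS1 (HIF-2alpha) coding sequence, which was inserted between BsrGI and NotI sites. The catalogue also lists an N-terminal HA epitope tag. The automated feature table does not annotate it separately, so its exact position relative to Clover is not confirmed by the annotation. T7 and SP6 phage promoters flank the insert. Short annotated fragments such as a truncated HIV-1 LTR, ble, lacI and a partial SV40 promoter appear to be backbone remnants or partial matches rather than functional elements.

HIF-2alpha is an oxygen-regulated transcription factor that heterodimerises with ARNT and binds hypoxia response elements. Here threonine 406 is replaced by alanine. The record does not state why this residue was chosen. The construct is intended for expressing a fluorescent, epitope-tagged mutant HIF-2alpha in mammalian cells, which would allow imaging or HA-based detection alongside the wild-type parent.
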