Addgene plasmid #163378: HA-Clover-HIF-2alpha T406A
Purpose: Express HA- and Clover-tagged HIF-2alpha (with a site-directed mutation Thr406Ala) plasmid
Depositing lab: Violaine Sée. Depositing organization: University of Liverpool.
Backbone
  Vector backbone: HA-Clover-HIF-2_ Wildtype
  Backbone manufacturer: Leonard Daly
  Backbone size w/o insert (bp): 6163
  Vector type: Mammalian Expression
  Selectable markers: Neomycin (select with G418)
Growth in bacteria
  Bacterial resistance: Ampicillin, 100 μg/mL
  Growth temperature: 37°C
  Growth strain: DH5alpha
  Copy number: High Copy
Gene/Insert
  Gene/Insert name: Hypoxia Inducible Factor 2 alpha (alt names: HIF-2a; ESAP1)
  Species: H. sapiens (human)
  Insert size (bp): 2613
  Mutation: T406A
  Entrez Gene: EPAS1 (a.k.a. ECYT4, HIF2A, HLF, MOP2, PASD2, bHLHe73)
  Promoter: CMV Promoter
  Tag / fusion protein: HA- and Clover-tagged (N terminal on backbone)
  Cloning method: Restriction Enzyme; 5′ cloning site BsrGI (not destroyed); 3′ cloning site NotI (not destroyed)
  Sequencing primers: 5′ GCAGAACACCCCCATCGG; 3′ CAGTACCAGGACTACAGC
Resource information
  A portion of this plasmid was derived from a plasmid made by: HIF2A gene from HaloTag-HIF-2a plasmid (obtained from the Katzusa DNA Research Institute)
Terms and licenses: Academic/Nonprofit Terms; Industry Terms: Not Available to Industry
Depositor comments: Site-directed Mutagenesis
How to cite: HA-Clover-HIF-2alpha T406A was a gift from Violaine Sée (Addgene plasmid # 163378 ; http://n2t.net/addgene:163378 ; RRID:Addgene_163378)
